>Addgene plasmid #69208 | pYS7 | depositor full sequence | sequence record 137780 | pYS7 sequence 2808 bps
CTTTCCTGCGTTATCCCCTGATTCTGTGGATAACCGTATTACCGCCTTTGAGTGAGCTGATACCGCTCGC
CGCAGCCGAACGACCGAGCGCAGCGAGTCAGTGAGCGAGGAAGCGGAAGAGCGCCCAATACGCAAACCGC
CTCTCCCCGCGCGTTGGCCGATTCATTAATGCAGCTGGCACGACAGGTTTCCCGACTGGAAAGCGGGCAG
TGAGCGCAACGCAATTAATACGCGTACCGCTAGCCAGGAAGAGTTTGTAGAAACGCAAAAAGGCCATCCG
TCAGGATGGCCTTCTGCTTAGTTTGATGCCTGGCAGTTTATGGCGGGCGTCCTGCCCGCCACCCTCCGGG
CCGTTGCTTCACAACGTTCAAATCCGCTCCCGGCGGATTTGTCCTACTCAGGAGAGCGTTCACCGACAAA
CAACAGATAAAACGAAAGGCCCAGTCTTCCGACTGAGCCTTTCGTTTTATTTGATGCCTGGCAGTTCCCT
ACTCTCGCGTTAACGCTAGCATGGATGTTTTCCCAGTCACGACGTTGTAAAACGACGGCCAGTCTTAAGC
TCGGGCCCCAAATAATGATTTTATTTTGACTGATAGTGACCTGTTCGTTGCAACAAATTGATGAGCAATG
CTTTTTTATAATGCCAACTTTGTATACAAAAGTTGTAATTTAGTGTGTGTATTTGTGTTTGCGTGTCTAT
AGAAGTATAGTAATTTATGCTACAAAGGACCTAATGTATAAGGAAAGAATATTTAGAGAAAAGAAGAAAA
CAAGAGTTTTATATACATACAGAGCACATGCATGCAGTGGTCTCGATCGAGAAACTCGACTTTGTCGACT
CTCTATCACTGATAGGGATCGAGAAACTCGACTTTGTCGACTCTCTATCACTGATAGGGATCGAGGAATT
GATCTGCCTACCCAGCTTTCTTGTACAAAGTTGGCATTATAAGAAAGCATTGCTTATCAATTTGTTGCAA
CGAACAGGTCACTATCAGTCAAAATAAAATCATTATTTGCCATCCAGCTGCAGGGCGGCCGCGATATCCC
CTATAGTGAGTCGTATTACATGGTCATAGCTGTTTCCTGGCAGCTCTGGCCCGTGTCTCAAAATCTCTGA
TGTTACATTGCACAAGATAAAAATATATCATCATGAACAATAAAACTGTCTGCTTACATAAACAGTAATA
CAAGGGGTGTTATGAGCCATATTCAACGGGAAACGTCGAGGCCGCGATTAAATTCCAACATGGATGCTGA
TTTATATGGGTATAAATGGGCTCGCGATAATGTCGGGCAATCAGGTGCGACAATCTATCGCTTGTATGGG
AAGCCCGATGCGCCAGAGTTGTTTCTGAAACATGGCAAAGGTAGCGTTGCCAATGATGTTACAGATGAGA
TGGTCAGACTAAACTGGCTGACGGAATTTATGCCTCTTCCGACCATCAAGCATTTTATCCGTACTCCTGA
TGATGCATGGTTACTCACCACTGCGATCCCCGGAAAAACAGCATTCCAGGTATTAGAAGAATATCCTGAT
TCAGGTGAAAATATTGTTGATGCGCTGGCAGTGTTCCTGCGCCGGTTGCATTCGATTCCTGTTTGTAATT
GTCCTTTTAACAGCGATCGCGTATTTCGTCTCGCTCAGGCGCAATCACGAATGAATAACGGTTTGGTTGA
TGCGAGTGATTTTGATGACGAGCGTAATGGCTGGCCTGTTGAACAAGTCTGGAAAGAAATGCATAAACTT
TTGCCATTCTCACCGGATTCAGTCGTCACTCATGGTGATTTCTCACTTGATAACCTTATTTTTGACGAGG
GGAAATTAATAGGTTGTATTGATGTTGGACGAGTCGGAATCGCAGACCGATACCAGGATCTTGCCATCCT
ATGGAACTGCCTCGGTGAGTTTTCTCCTTCATTACAGAAACGGCTTTTTCAAAAATATGGTATTGATAAT
CCTGATATGAATAAATTGCAGTTTCATTTGATGCTCGATGAGTTTTTCTAATCAGAATTGGTTAATTGGT
TGTAACACTGGCAGAGCATTACGCTGACTTGACGGGACGGCGCAAGCTCATGACCAAAATCCCTTAACGT
GAGTTACGCGTCGTTCCACTGAGCGTCAGACCCCGTAGAAAAGATCAAAGGATCTTCTTGAGATCCTTTT
TTTCTGCGCGTAATCTGCTGCTTGCAAACAAAAAAACCACCGCTACCAGCGGTGGTTTGTTTGCCGGATC
AAGAGCTACCAACTCTTTTTCCGAAGGTAACTGGCTTCAGCAGAGCGCAGATACCAAATACTGTTCTTCT
AGTGTAGCCGTAGTTAGGCCACCACTTCAAGAACTCTGTAGCACCGCCTACATACCTCGCTCTGCTAATC
CTGTTACCAGTGGCTGCTGCCAGTGGCGATAAGTCGTGTCTTACCGGGTTGGACTCAAGACGATAGTTAC
CGGATAAGGCGCAGCGGTCGGGCTGAACGGGGGGTTCGTGCACACAGCCCAGCTTGGAGCGAACGACCTA
CACCGAACTGAGATACCTACAGCGTGAGCTATGAGAAAGCGCCACGCTTCCCGAAGGGAGAAAGGCGGAC
AGGTATCCGGTAAGCGGCAGGGTCGGAACAGGAGAGCGCACGAGGGAGCTTCCAGGGGGAAACGCCTGGT
ATCTTTATAGTCCTGTCGGGTTTCGCCACCTCTGACTTGAGCGTCGATTTTTGTGATGCTCGTCAGGGGG
GCGGAGCCTATGGAAAAACGCCAGCAACGCGGCCTTTTTACGGTTCCTGGCCTTTTGCTGGCCTTTTGCT
CACATGTT
Features (pLannotate 1.2.2; 11 found; start..end, strand, type, name):
    121..213     +  CDS            lacI (fragment): lac repressor; lacI; The lac repressor binds to the lac operator to inhibit transcription in E. coli. This inhibition can be relieved by adding lactose or isopropyl-β-D-thiogalactopyranoside (IPTG).
    268..295     -  terminator     rrnB T2 terminator: transcription terminator T2 from the E. coli rrnB gene
    427..470     +  terminator     rrnB T1 terminator: Escherichia coli rrnB; transcription terminator T1 from the E. coli rrnB gene
    517..553     -  CDS            lacZα (fragment): LacZα fragment of β-galactosidase; lacZ fragment
    570..665     +  protein_bind   attL5: mutant version of attL; recombination site for the Gateway® LR reaction LR Clonase™
    840..859     -  promoter       PLtetO-1 promoter (fragment): modified phage lambda PL promoter with tet operator sites (Lutz and Bujard, 1997)
    882..901     -  promoter       PLtetO-1 promoter (fragment): modified phage lambda PL promoter with tet operator sites (Lutz and Bujard, 1997)
    920..1019    -  protein_bind   attL2: mutant version of attL; recombination site for the Gateway® LR reaction LR Clonase™
   1050..1068    -  promoter       T7 promoter: promoter for bacteriophage T7 RNA polymerase
   1202..2011    +  CDS            KanR: aminoglycoside phosphotransferase; aph(3')-Ia; confers resistance to kanamycin in bacteria or G418 (Geneticin®) in eukaryotes
   2158..2746    +  rep_origin     ori: high-copy-number ColE1/pMB1/pBR322/pUC origin of replication
