[The description below was written by a language model from this plasmid's Addgene catalogue record and pLannotate feature annotations shown in this document.]
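Description:
pYS7 is a Gateway Entry clone built on the Invitrogen pDONR221P5-P2 backbone. It carries a small synthetic promoter module intended for assembly into yeast (Saccharomyces cerevisiae) expression constructs. The plasmid is about 2.8 kb and is maintained in E. coli at high copy from a ColE1/pUC-type origin. Selection is by kanamycin through the aph(3')-Ia KanR gene. Upstream of the cloning region lie the rrnB T1 and T2 terminators, which insulate the insert from read-through transcription. A T7 promoter and M13 primer sites flank the recombination cassette. The short lacI and lacZα matches in the feature table are only backbone fragments.

The insert is 253 bp and sits between attL5 and attL2. It consists of two tet operator sites (TetO2) fused to the minimal CYC1 TATA promoter of budding yeast. The two short hits annotated as "PLtetO-1 promoter (fragment)" most likely mark these two tetO sequences rather than an actual phage lambda PL promoter. The record states that a TetO7-CYC1TATA promoter was PCR-amplified from pCM171 and cloned by a BP reaction, but it does not explain how the two-operator version arose. A minimal promoter of this kind has little activity alone and depends on a tetO-binding regulator such as a tetracycline-controlled transactivator. This makes expression responsive to tetracycline or doxycycline.

The attL5/attL2 pair makes pYS7 one element of a MultiSite Gateway LR reaction. In that reaction it is combined with other compatible Entry clones and a destination vector to assemble artificial genes in a defined order. The plasmid has no yeast origin or marker, so it serves only as a donor of the promoter part.
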