Addgene plasmid #69208: pYS7
Purpose: Gateway Entry clone for synthetic TetO2-CYC1TATA promoter
Depositing lab: Yasushi Saka. Depositing organization: University of Aberdeen. Publication: Gateway vectors for efficient artificial gene assembly in vitro and expression in yeast Saccharomyces cerevisiae. Giuraniuc CV, MacPherson M, Saka Y. PLoS One. 2013 May 10;8(5):e64419. doi: 10.1371/journal.pone.0064419. Print 2013. PONE-D-13-07010 PubMed 23675537.
Backbone
  Vector backbone: pDONR221P5-P2
  Backbone manufacturer: Invitrogen (Life Technologies)
  Backbone size w/o insert (bp): 2551
  Total vector size (bp): 2804
  Vector type: Synthetic Biology ; Gateway Entry clone
Growth in bacteria
  Bacterial resistance: Kanamycin, 50 μg/mL
  Growth temperature: 37°C
  Growth strain: DH5alpha
  Copy number: High Copy
Gene/Insert
  Gene/Insert name: Synthetic TetO2 + S.cerevisiae CYC1 minimal promoter (TATA)
  Species: S. cerevisiae (budding yeast), Synthetic
  Insert size (bp): 253
  Cloning method: Gateway Cloning
  Sequencing primers: 5′ M13 forward; 3′ M13 reverse
Resource information
  A portion of this plasmid was derived from a plasmid made by: TetO7-CYC1TATA promoter was amplified by PCR using pCM171 (obtained from EUROSCARF) as a template and cloned by Gateway BP reaction.
Terms and licenses: Academic/Nonprofit Terms; Industry Terms: Not Available to Industry
How to cite: pYS7 was a gift from Yasushi Saka (Addgene plasmid # 69208)
