>Addgene plasmid #69208 | pYS7 | addgene partial sequence | sequence record 135562 | M13-Rev 5'-CAGGAAACAGCTATGACC-3'
GCGGCCGCCCTGCAGCTGGATGGCAAATAATGATTTTATTTTGACTGATAGTGACCTGTTCGTTGCAACA
AATTGATAAGCAATGCTTTCTTATAATGCCAACTTTGTACAAGAAAGCTGGGTAGGCAGATCAATTCCTC
GATCCCTATCAGTGATAGAGAGTCGACAAAGTCGAGTTTCTCGATCCCTATCAGTGATAGAGAGTCGACA
AAGTCGAGTTTCTCGATCGAGACCACTGCATGCATGTGCTCTGTATGTATATAAAACTCTTGTTTTCTTC
TTTTCTCTAAATATTCTTTCCTTATACATTAGGTCCTTTGTAGCATAAATTACTATACTTCTATAGACAC
GCAAACACAAATACACACACTAAAT
